>Addgene plasmid #147840 | pAc5.1B-EGFP-DmMe31B-Q294AN296F-dsRNAres_W | depositor full sequence | sequence record 290287 | Full Sequence
CTTCAAGGAATTAATTCTATATTCTAAAAACACAAATGATACTTCTAAAAAAAATCATGAATGGCATCAA
CTCTGAATCAAATCTTTGCAGATGCACCTACTTCTCATTTCCACTGTCACATCATTTTTCCAGATCTCGC
TGCCTGTTATGTGGCCCACAAACCAAGACACGTTTTATGGCCATTAAAGCTGGCTGATCGTCGCCAAACA
CCAAATACATATCAATATGTACATTCGAGAAAGAAGCGATCAAAGAAGCGTCTTCGGGCGAGTAGGAGAA
TGCGGAGGAGAAGGAGAACGAGCTGATCTAGTATCTCTCCACAATCCAATGCCAACTGACCAACTGGCCA
TATTCGGAGCAATTTGAAGCCAATTTCCATCGCCTGGCGATCGCTCCATTCTTGGCTATATGTTTTTCAC
CGTTCCCGGGGCCATTTTCAAAGACTCGTCGGTAAGATAAGATTGTGTCACTCGCTGTCTCTCTTCATTT
GTCGAAGAATGCTGAGGAATTTCGCGATGACGTCGGCGAGTATTTTGAAGAATGAGAATAATTTGTATTT
ATACGAAAATCAGTTAGTGGAATTTTCTACAAAAACATGTTATCTATAGATAATTTTGTTGCAAAATATG
TTGACTATGACAAAGATTGTATGTATATACCTTTAATGTATTCTCATTTTCTTATGTATTTATAATGGCA
ATGATGATACTGATGATATTTTAAGATGATGCCAGACCACAGGCTGATTTCTGCGTCTTTTGCCGAACGC
AGTGCATGTGCGGTTGTTGTTTTTTGGAATAGTTTCAATTTTCGGACTGTCCGCTTTGATTTCAGTTTCT
TGGCTTATTCAAAAAGCAAAGTAAAGCCAAAAAAGCGAGATGGCAATACCAAATGCGGCAAAACGGTAGT
GGAAGGAAAGGGGTGCGGGGCAGCGGAAGGAAGGGTGGGGCGGGGCGTGGCGGGGTCTGTGGCTGGGCGC
GACGTCACCGACGTTGGAGCCACTCCTTTGACCATGTGTGCGTGTGTGTATTATTCGTGTCTCGCCACTC
GCCGGTTGTTTTTTTCTTTTTATCTCGCTCTCTCTAGCGCCATCTCGTACGCATGCTCAACGCACCGCAT
GTTGCCGTGTCCTTTATGCGTCATTTTGGCTCGAAATAGGCAATTATTTAAACAAAGATTAGTCAACGAA
AACGCTAAAATAAATAAGTCTACAATATGGTTACTTATTGCCATGTGTGTGCAGCCAACGATAGCAACAA
AAGCAACAACACAGTGGCTTTCCCTCTTTCACTTTTTGTTTGCAAGCGCGTGCGAGCAAGACGGCACGAC
CGGCAAACGCAATTACGCTGACAAAGAGCAGACGAAGTTTTGGCCGAAAAACATCAAGGCGCCTGATACG
AATGCATTTGCAATAACAATTGCGATATTTAATATTGTTTATGAAGCTGTTTGACTTCAAAACACACAAA
AAAAAAAATAAAACAAATTATTTGAAAGAGAATTAGGAATCGGACAGCTTATCGTTACGGGCTAACAGCA
CACCGAGACGAAATAGCTTACCTGACGTCACAGCCTCTGGAAGAACTGCCGCCAAGCAGAGAGAGAGAGA
AAAAGAGGGAGAGCAGCTTAGACCGCATGTGCTTGTGTGTGAGGCGTCTCTCTCTTCGTCTCCTGTTTGC
GCAAACGCATAGACTGCACTGAGAAAATCGATTACCTATTTTTTATGAATGAATATTTGCACTATTACTA
TTCAAAACTATTAAGATAGCAATCACATTCAATAGCCAAATACTATACCACCTGAGCGATGCAACGAAAT
GATCAATTTGAGCAAAAATGCTGCATATTTAGGACGGCATCATTATAGAAATGCTTCTTGCTGTGTACTT
TTCTCTCGTCTGGCAGCTGTTTCGCCGTTATTGTTAAAACCGGCTTAAGTTAGGTGTGTTTTCTACGACT
AGTGATGCCCCTACTAGAAGATGTGTGTTGCACAAATGTCCCTGAATAACCAATTTGAAGTGCAGATAGC
AGTAAACGTAAGCTAATATGAATATTATTTAACTGTAATGTTTTAATATCGCTGGACATTACTAATAAAC
CCACTATAAACACATGTACATATGTATGTTTTGGCATACAATGAGTAGTTGGGGAAAAAATGTGTAAAAG
CACCGTGACCATCACAGCATAAAGATAACCAGCTGAAGTATCGAATATGAGTAACCCCCAAATTGAATCA
CATGCCGCAACTGATAGGACCCATGGAAGTACACTCTTCATGGCGATATACAAGACACACACAAGCACGA
ACACCCAGTTGCGGAGGAAATTCTCCGTAAATGAAAACCCAATCGGCGAACAATTCATACCCATATATGG
TAAAAGTTTTGAACGCGACTTGAGAGCGGAGAGCATTGCGGCTGATAAGGTTTTAGCGCTAAGCGGGCTT
TATAAAACGGGCTGCGGGACCAGTTTTCATATCACTACCGTTTGAGTTCTTGTGCTGTGTGGATACTCCT
CCCGACACAAAGCCGCTCCATCAGCCAGCAGTCGTCTAATCCAGAGACCCCGGATCGGGGTACCAACATG
GTGAGCAAGGGCGAGGAGCTGTTCACCGGGGTGGTGCCCATCCTGGTCGAGCTGGACGGCGACGTAAACG
GCCACAAGTTCAGCGTGTCCGGCGAGGGCGAGGGCGATGCCACCTACGGCAAGCTGACCCTGAAGTTCAT
CTGCACCACCGGCAAGCTGCCCGTGCCCTGGCCCACCCTCGTGACCACCCTGACCTACGGCGTGCAGTGC
TTCAGCCGCTACCCCGACCACATGAAGCAGCACGACTTCTTCAAGTCCGCCATGCCCGAAGGCTACGTCC
AGGAGCGCACCATCTTCTTCAAGGACGACGGCAACTACAAGACCCGCGCCGAGGTGAAGTTCGAGGGCGA
CACCCTGGTGAACCGCATCGAGCTGAAGGGCATCGACTTCAAGGAGGACGGCAACATCCTGGGGCACAAG
CTGGAGTACAACTACAACAGCCACAACGTCTATATCATGGCCGACAAGCAGAAGAACGGCATCAAGGTGA
ACTTCAAGATCCGCCACAACATCGAGGACGGCAGCGTGCAGCTCGCCGACCACTACCAGCAGAACACCCC
CATCGGCGACGGCCCCGTGCTGCTGCCCGACAACCACTACCTGAGCACCCAGTCCGCCCTGAGCAAAGAC
CCCAACGAGAAGCGCGATCACATGGTCCTGCTGGAGTTCGTGACCGCCGCCGGGATCACTCTCGGCATGG
ACGAGCTGTACAAGCCAAGCTTGATGATGACCGAGAAACTGAACTCCGGCCATACCAACCTGACTTCTAA
AGGAATAATTAACGACCTGCAGATAGCCGGTAATACTTCAGATGACATGGGGTGGAAGTCTAAATTAAAA
TTACCACCGAAAGATAATCGGTTTAAGACGACAGACGTTACAGACACACGGGGAAACGAGTTTGAAGAAT
TCTGTTTAAAGCGGGAGTTGCTGATGGGAATCTTTGAAAAAGGTTGGGAACGGCCATCACCGATACAAGA
AGCTGCAATACCAATTGCTCTGTCGGGTAAGGACGTCCTAGCCAGAGCAAAAAATGGAACGGGAAAAACC
GGCGCGTATTGTATACCTGTCCTGGAGCAGATAGATCCTACAAAAGATTATATACAAGCCTTGGTTATGG
TTCCAACACGGGAACTGGCCTTGCAGACATCCCAAATTTGCATAGAATTAGCCAAGCACCTGGACATTAG
AGTTATGGTTACGACAGGTGGAACAATCTTGAAAGACGATATATTGCGAATATACCAGAAGGTCCAGCTA
ATCATCGCAACACCAGGCCGGATTTTGGACCTTATGGACAAAAAGGTAGCAGACATGAGTCACTGTCGAA
TTCTGGTATTAGACGAAGCAGACAAATTGCTATCACTAGACTTCCAGGGAATGTTAGACCACGTCATCTT
AAAACTACCCAAAGACCCTCAAATACTATTGTTCTCGGCCACCTTCCCGTTAACTGTAAAAAATTTCATG
GAGAAGCATTTACGCGAGCCTTACGAGATCAACCTGATGGAGGAGCTAACACTGAAGGGTGTCACTCAGT
ACTATGCATTCGTACAGGAGCGCCAGAAAGTACACTGCTTGAATACGCTCTTTTCGAAGCTGGCGATCGC
TCAGTCTATCATATTCTGCAATTCCACGCAACGTGTCGAGCTATTGGCCAAAAAGATCACAGAGCTTGGA
TATTGCTGTTACTATATACACGCTAAGATGGCCCAGGCACACAGAAATCGAGTATTCCACGATTTCCGCC
AAGGACTCTGTCGCAATCTGGTGTGCTCCGACCTGTTCACCCGTGGTATCGACGTGCAGGCCGTGAATGT
AGTGATCAATTTCGATTTCCCACGAATGGCAGAGACATACTTGCATCGAATTGGTCGCTCAGGACGTTTC
GGTCATTTGGGTATTGCTATTAATCTGATAACCTACGAGGATCGGTTTGATCTGCATCGGATTGAAAAAG
AACTTGGAACCGAAATAAAGCCTATTCCGAAGGTCATAGACCCCGCCCTTTATGTCGCAAACGTTGGCGC
ATCCGTTGGCGATACTTGCAACAACAGTGATCTGAATAATTCTGCGAACGAGGAGGGCAACGTTAGCAAA
TAAGCGGCCGCTCGAGTCTAGAGGGCCCGCGGTTCGAAGGTAAGCCTATCCCTAACCCTCTCCTCGGTCT
CGATTCTACGCGTACCGGTCATCATCACCATCACCATTGAGTTTAAACCCGCTGATCAGCCTCGACTGTG
CCTTCTAAGGCCTGAGCTCGCTGATCAGCCTCGATCGAGGATCCAGACATGATAAGATACATTGATGAGT
TTGGACAAACCACAACTAGAATGCAGTGAAAAAAATGCTTTATTTGTGAAATTTGTGATGCTATTGCTTT
ATTTGTAACCATTATAAGCTGCAATAAACAAGTTAACAACAACAATTGCATTCATTTTATGTTTCAGGTT
CAGGGGGAGGTGTGGGAGGTTTTTTAAAGCAAGTAAAACCTCTACAAATGTGGTATGGCTGATTATGATC
AGTCGACCGATGCCCTTGAGAGCCTTCAACCCAGTCAGCTCCTTCCGGTGGGCGCGGGGCATGACTATCG
TCGCCGCACTTATGACTGTCTTCTTTATCATGCAACTCGTAGGACAGGTGCCGGCAGCGCTCTGGGTCAT
TTTCGGCGAGGACCGCTTTCGCTGGAGCGCGACGATGATCGGCCTGTCGCTTGCGGTATTCGGAATCTTG
CACGCCCTCGCTCAAGCCTTCGTCACTGGTCCCGCCACCAAACGTTTCGGCGAGAAGCAGGCCATTATCG
CCGGCATGGCGGCCGACGCGCTGGGCTACGTCTTGCTGGCGTTCGCGACGCGAGGCTGGATGGCCTTCCC
CATTATGATTCTTCTCGCTTCCGGCGGCATCGGGATGCCCGCGTTGCAGGCCATGCTGTCCAGGCAGGTA
GATGACGACCATCAGGGACAGCTTCAAGGATCGCTCGCGGCTCTTACCAGCCAGCAAAAGGCCAGGAACC
GTAAAAAGGCCGCGTTGCTGGCGTTTTTCCATAGGCTCCGCCCCCCTGACGAGCATCACAAAAATCGACG
CTCAAGTCAGAGGTGGCGAAACCCGACAGGACTATAAAGATACCAGGCGTTTCCCCCTGGAAGCTCCCTC
GTGCGCTCTCCTGTTCCGACCCTGCCGCTTACCGGATACCTGTCCGCCTTTCTCCCTTCGGGAAGCGTGG
CGCTTTCTCAATGCTCACGCTGTAGGTATCTCAGTTCGGTGTAGGTCGTTCGCTCCAAGCTGGGCTGTGT
GCACGAACCCCCCGTTCAGCCCGACCGCTGCGCCTTATCCGGTAACTATCGTCTTGAGTCCAACCCGGTA
AGACACGACTTATCGCCACTGGCAGCAGCCACTGGTAACAGGATTAGCAGAGCGAGGTATGTAGGCGGTG
CTACAGAGTTCTTGAAGTGGTGGCCTAACTACGGCTACACTAGAAGGACAGTATTTGGTATCTGCGCTCT
GCTGAAGCCAGTTACCTTCGGAAAAAGAGTTGGTAGCTCTTGATCCGGCAAACAAACCACCGCTGGTAGC
GGTGGTTTTTTTGTTTGCAAGCAGCAGATTACGCGCAGAAAAAAAGGATCTCAAGAAGATCCTTTGATCT
TTTCTACGGGGTCTGACGCTCAGTGGAACGAAAACTCACGTTAAGGGATTTTGGTCATGAGATTATCAAA
AAGGATCTTCACCTAGATCCTTTTAAATTAAAAATGAAGTTTTAAATCAATCTAAAGTATATATGAGTAA
ACTTGGTCTGACAGTTACCAATGCTTAATCAGTGAGGCACCTATCTCAGCGATCTGTCTATTTCGTTCAT
CCATAGTTGCCTGACTCCCCGTCGTGTAGATAACTACGATACGGGAGGGCTTACCATCTGGCCCCAGTGC
TGCAATGATACCGCGAGACCCACGCTCACCGGCTCCAGATTTATCAGCAATAAACCAGCCAGCCGGAAGG
GCCGAGCGCAGAAGTGGTCCTGCAACTTTATCCGCCTCCATCCAGTCTATTAATTGTTGCCGGGAAGCTA
GAGTAAGTAGTTCGCCAGTTAATAGTTTGCGCAACGTTGTTGCCATTGCTGCAGGCATCGTGGTGTCACG
CTCGTCGTTTGGTATGGCTTCATTCAGCTCCGGTTCCCAACGATCAAGGCGAGTTACATGATCCCCCATG
TTGTGCAAAAAAGCGGTTAGCTCCTTCGGTCCTCCGATCGTTGTCAGAAGTAAGTTGGCCGCAGTGTTAT
CACTCATGGTTATGGCAGCACTGCATAATTCTCTTACTGTCATGCCATCCGTAAGATGCTTTTCTGTGAC
TGGTGAGTACTCAACCAAGTCATTCTGAGAATAGTGTATGCGGCGACCGAGTTGCTCTTGCCCGGCGTCA
ACACGGGATAATACCGCGCCACATAGCAGAACTTTAAAAGTGCTCATCATTGGAAAACGTTCTTCGGGGC
GAAAACTCTCAAGGATCTTACCGCTGTTGAGATCCAGTTCGATGTAACCCACTCGTGCACCCAACTGATC
TTCAGCATCTTTTACTTTCACCAGCGTTTCTGGGTGAGCAAAAACAGGAAGGCAAAATGCCGCAAAAAAG
GGAATAAGGGCGACACGGAAATGTTGAATACTCATACTCTTCCTTTTTCAATATTATTGAAGCATTTATC
AGGGTTATTGTCTCATGAGCGGATACATATTTGAATGTATTTAGAAAAATAAACAAATAGGGGTTCCGCG
CACATTTCCCCGAAAAGTGCCACCTGACGTCTAAGAAACCATTATTATCATGACATTAACCTATAAAAAT
AGGCGTATCACGAGGCCCTTTCGT
Features (pLannotate 1.2.2; 10 found; start..end, strand, type, name):
     56..2568    +  promoter       Ac5 promoter: Drosophila melanogaster actin 5C promoter
   2588..3304    +  CDS            EGFP: EGFP is a basic (constitutively fluorescent) green fluorescent protein published in 1996, derived from Aequorea victoria. It is reported to be a rapidly-maturing weak dimer with moderate acid sensitivity.
   3314..4690    +  CDS            me31B: DDX6_DROME - Experimental evidence at protein level: Swiss-Prot protein existence level 1. ATP-dependent RNA helicase which is a core component of a variety of ribonucleoprotein complexes (RNPs) that play critical roles in translational repression and mRNA decapping during embryogenesis, oogenesis, neurogenesis and neurotransmission (PubMed:11546740, PubMed:16256742, PubMed:17178403, PubMed:18590813, PubMed:21267420, PubMed:21447556, PubMed:28875934, PubMed:28388438, PubMed:17982591, PubMed:31114929). Recruits core components and translational repressors to some RNP complexes, and mediates RNP
   4729..4770    +  CDS            V5 tag: epitope tag from simian virus 5
   4870..5004    -  polyA_signal   SV40 poly(A) signal: SV40 polyadenylation signal
   5027..5111    -  CDS            large T antigen (fragment): large T antigen from SV40 (simian virus 40)
   5112..5582    +  CDS            TcR (fragment): tetracycline efflux protein; tet; confers resistance to tetracycline
   5626..6214    -  rep_origin     ori: high-copy-number ColE1/pMB1/pBR322/pUC origin of replication
   6385..7245    -  CDS            AmpR: β-lactamase; bla; confers resistance to ampicillin, carbenicillin, and related antibiotics
   7246..7350    -  promoter       AmpR promoter: bla
