[The description below was written by a language model from this plasmid's Addgene catalogue record and pLannotate feature annotations shown in this document.]
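Description:
pAc5.1B-EGFP-DmMe31B-Q294AN296F-dsRNAres_W is a 7,444 nt insect expression plasmid for producing an EGFP-tagged mutant of the Drosophila melanogaster DEAD-box RNA helicase Me31B (the fly DDX6 orthologue) in cultured fly cells. The catalogue lists the backbone as unknown, although the plasmid name and the annotated parts point to a pAc5.1B-type vector. It is maintained in E. coli through a ColE1/pUC-family origin and selected with ampicillin via the β-lactamase gene and its own promoter. The record calls it low copy even though the annotated origin is of the high-copy type. Short fragments of a tetracycline resistance gene and SV40 large T antigen are also detected and appear to be non-functional backbone remnants.

Expression is driven by the constitutive Drosophila actin 5C promoter, followed by the EGFP coding sequence and, just downstream, the me31B open reading frame, so the helicase is made as an N-terminal EGFP fusion that can be followed by fluorescence or detected with anti-GFP reagents. A V5 epitope sequence lies after the insert, but the record does not state whether it is in frame or excluded by a stop codon. An SV40 polyadenylation signal is annotated after the cassette. The insert carries substitutions at Q294 and N296; the plasmid name gives Q294A/N296F, while the insert field writes this slightly differently. The "dsRNAres" label suggests the coding sequence has been altered to escape a dsRNA targeting endogenous me31B, which would allow complementation assays in knockdown cells. The associated publication concerns the DDX6–CNOT1 interaction in miRNA-mediated silencing, but the record does not state the specific effect of these mutations.
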