Addgene plasmid #147840: pAc5.1B-EGFP-DmMe31B-Q294AN296F-dsRNAres_W
Purpose: Insect Expression of DmMe31B-Q294AAN296F-dsRNAres
Depositing lab: Elisa Izaurralde. Depositing organization: Max Planck Institute for Developmental Biology. Publication: A DDX6-CNOT1 complex and W-binding pockets in CNOT9 reveal direct links between miRNA target recognition and silencing. Chen Y, Boland A, Kuzuoglu-Ozturk D, Bawankar P, Loh B, Chang CT, Weichenrieder O, Izaurralde E. Mol Cell. 2014 Jun 5;54(5):737-50. doi: 10.1016/j.molcel.2014.03.034. Epub 2014 Apr 24. PubMed 24768540.
Backbone
  Vector backbone: Unknown
  Vector type: Insect Expression
Growth in bacteria
  Bacterial resistance: Ampicillin, 100 μg/mL
  Growth temperature: 37°C
  Growth strain: DH5alpha
  Copy number: Low Copy
Gene/Insert
  Gene/Insert name: DmMe31B-Q294AAN296F-dsRNAres
  Species: D. melanogaster (fly)
  Entrez Gene: me31B (a.k.a. Dmel_CG4916, CG4916, DDX6, Dhh1p/Me31b, DmRH3, Dmel\CG4916, ME31B, Mat31B, Me31B, Me31b, l(2)k06607, me31b)
  Cloning method: Unknown
Terms and licenses: Academic/Nonprofit Terms; Industry Terms: Not Available to Industry
Depositor comments: ORF extracted from NCBI:NM_078809.3. Plasmids from this collection were made available to the research community and donated after the lab closed. Please note that the sequence provided by the depositing laboratory may be theoretical/predicted or based on Sanger sequencing results. There may be discrepancies between sequencing results obtained by Addgene and the depositor sequence. If an Addgene verified sequence is not available, please contact before placing your order to request that our lab fully sequence the plasmid.
How to cite: pAc5.1B-EGFP-DmMe31B-Q294AN296F-dsRNAres_W was a gift from Elisa Izaurralde (Addgene plasmid # 147840 ; http://n2t.net/addgene:147840 ; RRID:Addgene_147840)
